>Addgene plasmid #192367 | Gln-tRNA-gRNA scaffold for library 1&2 | addgene full sequence | sequence record 375211 | Addgene NGS Result
GTTATCCCCTGATTCTGTGGATAACCGTATTACCGCCATGCATTAGTTATTAATAGTAATCAATTACGGG
GTCATTAGTTCATAGCCCATATATGGAGTTCCGCGTTACATAACTTACGGTAAATGGCCCGCCTGGCTGA
CCGCCCAACGACCCCCGCCCATTGACGTCAATAATGACGTATGTTCCCATAGTAACGCCAATAGGGACTT
TCCATTGACGTCAATGGGTGGAGTATTTACGGTAAACTGCCCACTTGGCAGTACATCAAGTGTATCATAT
GCCAAGTACGCCCCCTATTGACGTCAATGACGGTAAATGGCCCGCCTGGCATTATGCCCAGTACATGACC
TTATGGGACTTTCCTACTTGGCAGTACATCTACGTATTAGTCATCGCTATTACCATGGTGATGCGGTTTT
GGCAGTACATCAATGGGCGTGGATAGCGGTTTGACTCACGGGGATTTCCAAGTCTCCACCCCATTGACGT
CAATGGGAGTTTGTTTTGGCACCAAAATCAACGGGACTTTCCAAAATGTCGTAACAACTCCGCCCCATTG
ACGCAAATGGGCGGTAGGCGTGTACGGTGGGAGGTCTATATAAGCAGAGCTGGTTTAGTGAACCGTCAGA
TCCGCTAGCGCTACCGGACTCAGATCTCGAGCTCGGAGCATCGAGACGGGTCTCGGTTTAAGAGCTATGC
TGGAAACAGCATAGCAAGTTTAAATAAGGCTAGTCCGTTATCAACTTGAAAAAGTGGCACCGAGTCGGTG
CTGGTTCCATGGTGTAATGGTTAGCACTCTGGACTCTGAATCCAGCGATCCGAGTTCAAATCTCGGTGGA
ACCTCGAGACCGCGCGTCTCATCGAGCGGATCCACCGGTCGCCACCATGGTGAGCAAGGGCGAGGAGCTG
TTCACCGGGGTGGTGCCCATCCTGGTCGAGCTGGACGGCGACGTAAACGGCCACAAGTTCAGCGTGTCCG
GCGAGGGCGAGGGCGATGCCACCTACGGCAAGCTGACCCTGAAGTTCATCTGCACCACCGGCAAGCTGCC
CGTGCCCTGGCCCACCCTCGTGACCACCCTGACCTACGGCGTGCAGTGCTTCAGCCGCTACCCCGACCAC
ATGAAGCAGCACGACTTCTTCAAGTCCGCCATGCCCGAAGGCTACGTCCAGGAGCGCACCATCTTCTTCA
AGGACGACGGCAACTACAAGACCCGCGCCGAGGTGAAGTTCGAGGGCGACACCCTGGTGAACCGCATCGA
GCTGAAGGGCATCGACTTCAAGGAGGACGGCAACATCCTGGGGCACAAGCTGGAGTACAACTACAACAGC
CACAACGTCTATATCATGGCCGACAAGCAGAAGAACGGCATCAAGGTGAACTTCAAGATCCGCCACAACA
TCGAGGACGGCAGCGTGCAGCTCGCCGACCACTACCAGCAGAACACCCCCATCGGCGACGGCCCCGTGCT
GCTGCCCGACAACCACTACCTGAGCACCCAGTCCGCCCTGAGCAAAGACCCCAACGAGAAGCGCGATCAC
ATGGTCCTGCTGGAGTTCGTGACCGCCGCCGGGATCACTCTCGGCATGGACGAGCTGTACAAGTAAAGCG
GCCGCGACTCTAGATCATAATCAGCCATACCACATTTGTAGAGGTTTTACTTGCTTTAAAAAACCTCCCA
CACCTCCCCCTGAACCTGAAACATAAAATGAATGCAATTGTTGTTGTTAACTTGTTTATTGCAGCTTATA
ATGGTTACAAATAAAGCAATAGCATCACAAATTTCACAAATAAAGCATTTTTTTCACTGCATTCTAGTTG
TGGTTTGTCCAAACTCATCAATGTATCTTAAGGCGTAAATTGTAAGCGTTAATATTTTGTTAAAATTCGC
GTTAAATTTTTGTTAAATCAGCTCATTTTTTAACCAATAGGCCGAAATCGGCAAAATCCCTTATAAATCA
AAAGAATAGACCGAGATAGGGT
[37 nt withheld, positions 1983-2019]
AAAGAACGTGGACTCCAACGTCAAAGG
[49 nt withheld, positions 2047-2095]
T
[91 nt withheld, positions 2097-2187]
G
[124 nt withheld, positions 2189-2312]
CAGGTGGCACTTTTCGGGGAAATGTGCGCGGAACCCCTATTTGTTTATTTTTCTAAATACATTCAAATAT
GTATCCGCTCATGAGACAATAACCCTGATAAATGCTTCAATAATATTGAAAAAGGAAGAGTCCTGAGGCG
GAAAGAACCAGCTGTGGAATGTGTGTCAGTTAGGGTGTGGAAAGTCCCCAGGCTCCCCAGCAGGCAGAAG
TATGCAAAGCATGCATCTCAATTAGTCAGCAACCAGGTGTGGAAAGTCCCCAGGCTCCCCAGCAGGCAGA
AGTATGCAAAGCATGCATCTCAATTAGTCAGCAACCATAGTCCCGCCCCTAACTCCGCCCATCCCGCCCC
TAACTCCGCCCAGTTCCGCCCATTCTCCGCCCCATGGCTGACTAATTTTTTTTATTTATGCAGAGGCCGA
GGCCGCCTCGGCCTCTGAGCTATTCCAGAAGTAGTGAGGAGGCTTTTTTGGAGGCCTAGGCTTTTGCAAA
GATCGATCAAGAGACAGGATGAGGATCGTTTCGCATGATTGAACAAGATGGATTGCACGCAGGTTCTCCG
GCCGCTTGGGTGGAGAGGCTATTCGGCTATGACTGGGCACAACAGACAATCGGCTGCTCTGATGCCGCCG
TGTTCCGGCTGTCAGCGCAGGGGCGCCCGGTTCTTTTTGTCAAGACCGACCTGTCCGGTGCCCTGAATGA
ACTGCAAGACGAGGCAGCGCGGCTATCGTGGCTGGCCACGACGGGCGTTCCTTGCGCAGCTGTGCTCGAC
GTTGTCACTGAAGCGGGAAGGGACTGGCTGCTATTGGGCGAAGTGCCGGGGCAGGATCTCCTGTCATCTC
ACCTTGCTCCTGCCGAGAAAGTATCCATCATGGCTGATGCAATGCGGCGGCTGCATACGCTTGATCCGGC
TACCTGCCCATTCGACCACCAAGCGAAACATCGCATCGAGCGAGCACGTACTCGGATGGAAGCCGGTCTT
GTCGATCAGGATGATCTGGACGAAGAGCATCAGGGGCTCGCGCCAGCCGAACTGTTCGCCAGGCTCAAGG
CGAGCATGCCCGACGGCGAGGATCTCGTCGTGACCCATGGCGATGCCTGCTTGCCGAATATCATGGTGGA
AAATGGCCGCTTTTCTGGATTCATCGACTGTGGCCGGCTGGGTGTGGCGGACCGCTATCAGGACATAGCG
TTGGCTACCCGTGATATTGCTGAAGAGCTTGGCGGCGAATGGGCTGACCGCTTCCTCGTGCTTTACGGTA
TCGCCGCTCCCGATTCGCAGCGCATCGCCTTCTATCGCCTTCTTGACGAGTTCTTCTGAGCGGGACTCTG
GGGTTCGAAATGACCGACCAAGCGACGCCCAACCTGCCATCACGAGATTTCGATTCCACCGCCGCCTTCT
ATGAAAGGTTGGGCTTCGGAATCGTTTTCCGGGACGCCGGCTGGATGATCCTCCAGCGCGGGGATCTCAT
GCTGGAGTTCTTCGCCCACCCTAGGGGGAGGCTAACTGAAACACGGAAGGAGACAATACCGGAAGGAACC
CGCGCTATGACGGCAATAAAAAGACAGAATAAAACGCACGGTGTTGGGTCGTTTGTTCATAAACGCGGGG
TTCGGTCCCAGGGCTGGCACTCTGTCGATACCCCACCGAGAGCCCATTGGGGCCAATACGCCCGCGTTTC
TTCCTTTTCCCCACCCCACCCCCCAAGTTCGGGTGAAGGCCCAGGGCTCGCAGCCAACGTCGGGGCGGCA
GGCCCTGCCATAGCCTCAGGTTACTCATATATACTTTAGATTGATTTAAAACTTCATTTTTAATTTAAAA
GGATCTAGGTGAAGATCCTTTTTGATAATCTCATGACCAAAATCCCTTAACGTGAGTTTTCGTTCCACTG
AGCGTCAGACCCCGTAGAAAAGATCAAAGGATCTTCTTGAGATCCTTTTTTTCTGCGCGTAATCTGCTGC
TTGCAAACAAAAAAACCACCGCTACCAGCGGTGGTTTGTTTGCCGGATCAAGAGCTACCAACTCTTTTTC
CGAAGGTAACTGGCTTCAGCAGAGCGCAGATACCAAATACTGTTCTTCTAGTGTAGCCGTAGTTAGGCCA
CCACTTCAAGAACTCTGTAGCACCGCCTACATACCTCGCTCTGCTAATCCTGTTACCAGTGGCTGCTGCC
AGTGGCGATAAGTCGTGTCTTACCGGGTTGGACTCAAGACGATAGTTACCGGATAAGGCGCAGCGGTCGG
GCTGAACGGGGGGTTCGTGCACACAGCCCAGCTTGGAGCGAACGACCTACACCGAACTGAGATACCTACA
GCGTGAGCTATGAGAAAGCGCCACGCTTCCCGAAGGGAGAAAGGCGGACAGGTATCCGGTAAGCGGCAGG
GTCGGAACAGGAGAGCGCACGAGGGAGCTTCCAGGGGGAAACGCCTGGTATCTTTATAGTCCTGTCGGGT
TTCGCCACCTCTGACTTGAGCGTCGATTTTTGTGATGCTCGTCAGGGGGGCGGAGCCTATGGAAAAACGC
CAGCAACGCGGCCTTTTTACGGTTCCTGGCCTTTTGCTGGCCTTTTGCTCACATGTTCTTTCCTGC
Features (pLannotate 1.2.2; 17 found; start..end, strand, type, name):
      2..36      +  rep_origin     RSF ori (fragment): Plasmids containing the RSF 1030 origin of replication can be propagated in E. coli cells that contain additional plasmids with compatible origins.
    104..407     +  enhancer       CMV enhancer: human cytomegalovirus immediate early enhancer
    408..611     +  promoter       CMV promoter: human cytomegalovirus (CMV) immediate early promoter
    634..664     +  misc_feature   MCS (fragment): multiple cloning site
    704..771     +  misc_RNA       tracrRNA (fragment): trans-activating CRISPR RNA for the Streptococcus pyogenes CRISPR/Cas9 system
    772..843     +  ncRNA          tRNA: Accession: RF00005 - tRNA
    887..1606    +  CDS            EGFP: the original enhanced GFP (Yang et al., 1996) mammalian codon-optimized
   1623..1706    +  CDS            large T antigen (fragment): large T antigen from SV40 (simian virus 40)
   1729..1850    +  polyA_signal   SV40 poly(A) signal: SV40 polyadenylation signal
   1884..2312    -  rep_origin     f1 ori (sequence partly withheld): f1 bacteriophage origin of replication; arrow indicates direction of (+) strand synthesis
   2339..2443    +  promoter       AmpR promoter: bla
   2445..2802    +  promoter       SV40 promoter: SV40 enhancer and early promoter
   2837..3631    +  CDS            NeoR/KanR: aminoglycoside phosphotransferase from Tn5; aph(3')-II (or nptII); confers resistance to neomycin, kanamycin, and G418 (Geneticin®)
   3652..3804    +  CDS            ble (fragment): BLE_KLEPN - Experimental evidence at protein level: Swiss-Prot protein existence level 1. Binding protein with a strong affinity to the bleomycin family of antibiotics. Binds to CL990; an antimitotic-antibiotic compound. From Klebsiella pneumoniae.
   3863..3910    +  polyA_signal   HSV TK poly(A) signal: herpes simplex virus thymidine kinase polyadenylation signal (Cole and Stacy, 1985)
   4001..4017    -  polyA_signal   bGH poly(A) signal (fragment): bovine growth hormone polyadenylation signal
   4239..4827    +  rep_origin     ori: high-copy-number ColE1/pMB1/pBR322/pUC origin of replication
