[The description below was written by a language model from this plasmid's Addgene catalogue record and pLannotate feature annotations shown in this document.]
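Description:
Gln-tRNA-gRNA scaffold for library 1&2 is a 4,898 nt, high-copy bacterial plasmid that serves as a part donor for Golden Gate assembly rather than as a finished expression vector. Its catalogued purpose is to supply the tRNA sequence used in building combinatorial CRISPR/Cas9 guide libraries, specifically the "checkpoint" and "immune" libraries. The backbone is recorded as unknown, but the annotated features resemble a standard EGFP-type mammalian expression plasmid. These include a ColE1/pUC-type origin for propagation in E. coli, an f1 origin, and a NeoR/KanR (Tn5 aminoglycoside phosphotransferase) gene. This marker sits behind tandem bacterial (AmpR) and SV40 early promoters and is followed by an HSV TK polyadenylation signal, giving kanamycin selection in bacteria and, in principle, G418 resistance in mammalian cells. Short matches to an RSF origin, a ble gene and a bGH poly(A) signal are annotated only as fragments and are probably backbone remnants.

The synthetic insert lies just after a residual multiple cloning site, downstream of the CMV enhancer/promoter. It consists of a partial Streptococcus pyogenes tracrRNA, which corresponds to the gRNA scaffold, directly abutting a 72 nt tRNA that the record names as glutamine tRNA. In multiplexed guide designs, such a scaffold-tRNA unit is placed between successive spacers so that endogenous tRNA processing cleaves a single transcript into individual functional gRNAs. This fits the high-order gRNA combination strategy of the associated publication. An EGFP coding sequence, a short SV40 large T antigen fragment and the SV40 poly(A) signal follow the insert. The record does not say whether EGFP has any function here, and neither the type IIS sites used for Golden Gate excision nor the cloning method are stated.
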