Addgene plasmid #192367: Gln-tRNA-gRNA scaffold for library 1&2
Purpose: tRNA sequence provider (for checkpoint and immune library)
Depositing lab: Lijia Ma. Depositing organization: Westlake University. Publication: An in-library ligation strategy and its application in CRISPR/Cas9 screening of high-order gRNA combinations. Lu Z, Ni K, Wang Y, Zhou Y, Li Y, Yan J, Song Q, Liu M, Xu Y, Yu Z, Guo T, Ma L. Nucleic Acids Res. 2022 Jun 24;50(11):6575-6586. doi: 10.1093/nar/gkac458. PubMed 35670669.
Backbone
  Vector backbone: Unknown
  Vector type: For Golden Gate Assembly
Growth in bacteria
  Bacterial resistance: Kanamycin, 50 μg/mL
  Growth temperature: 37°C
  Growth strain: DH5alpha
  Copy number: High Copy
Gene/Insert
  Gene/Insert name: Gln tRNA-gRNA scaffold
  Species: Synthetic
  Cloning method: Unknown
Terms and licenses: Academic/Nonprofit Terms; Industry Terms: Not Available to Industry
How to cite: Gln-tRNA-gRNA scaffold for library 1&2 was a gift from Lijia Ma (Addgene plasmid # 192367 ; http://n2t.net/addgene:192367 ; RRID:Addgene_192367)
